Addgene plasmid #146008: pAc5.1B-lambdaN-HA-DmOskar_C
Purpose: Insect Expression of DmOskar
Depositing lab: Elisa Izaurralde. Depositing organization: Max Planck Institute for Developmental Biology.
Backbone
  Vector backbone: Unknown
  Vector type: Insect Expression
Growth in bacteria
  Bacterial resistance: Ampicillin, 100 μg/mL
  Growth temperature: 37°C
  Growth strain: DH5alpha
  Copy number: Low Copy
Gene/Insert
  Gene/Insert name: DmOskar
  Species: D. melanogaster (fly)
  Entrez Gene: osk (a.k.a. Dmel_CG10901, CG10901, Dm-osk, Dmel\CG10901, OSK, Osk, Oskar, norka)
  Cloning method: Unknown
Terms and licenses: Academic/Nonprofit Terms; Industry Terms: Not Available to Industry
Depositor comments: ORF extracted from NCBI:NM_169248.2. Plasmids from this collection were made available to the research community and donated after the lab closed. Please note that the sequence provided by the depositing laboratory may be theoretical/predicted or based on Sanger sequencing results. There may be discrepancies between sequencing results obtained by Addgene and the depositor sequence. If an Addgene verified sequence is not available, please contact before placing your order to request that our lab fully sequence the plasmid.
How to cite: pAc5.1B-lambdaN-HA-DmOskar_C was a gift from Elisa Izaurralde (Addgene plasmid # 146008 ; http://n2t.net/addgene:146008 ; RRID:Addgene_146008)
