[The description below was written by a language model from this plasmid's Addgene catalogue record and pLannotate feature annotations shown in this document.]
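Description:
pAc5.1B-lambdaN-HA-DmOskar_C is a 7,288-nt insect expression plasmid for producing Drosophila melanogaster Oskar (osk) as an N-terminally tagged fusion protein. The catalogue lists the backbone as unknown, although the name and the annotated parts point to a pAc5.1-type vector. In E. coli it is maintained through a ColE1/pUC-family origin and selected with ampicillin via a β-lactamase gene under its own bla promoter. The record lists the plasmid as low copy, even though the origin annotation is of the high-copy type. Short fragments annotated as tetracycline resistance and SV40 large T antigen appear to be non-functional backbone remnants. No marker for selection in insect cells is annotated.

Expression is driven by the constitutive Drosophila actin 5C (Ac5) promoter. Downstream lies a short fragment of the bacteriophage lambda N protein, followed by an HA epitope (annotated as a partial 3xHA match) and then the osk coding sequence of about 1.8 kb, which the depositor states was taken from an NCBI reference transcript. A vector-derived V5 tag is annotated after the insert, but the record does not say whether it is in frame with Oskar or preceded by a stop codon. An SV40 polyadenylation signal follows the cassette. The meaning of the "_C" suffix is not explained.

The lambda N peptide binds BoxB RNA hairpins, so fusions of this kind are generally used in tethering assays, where the protein is recruited to a BoxB-containing reporter mRNA to test its effect on translation or stability, with the HA tag allowing detection. The record itself states the purpose only as insect expression of DmOskar.
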