Features (pLannotate 1.2.2; 11 found; start..end, strand, type, name):
     56..2568    +  promoter       Ac5 promoter: Drosophila melanogaster actin 5C promoter
   2588..2653    +  CDS            N (fragment): REGN_LAMBD - Experimental evidence at protein level: Swiss-Prot protein existence level 1. Plays a role as a transcriptional antitermination factor that allows the virus to initiate its lytic phase. Activates expression of the delayed viral early genes by modifying host RNA polymerase (RNAP) into a form that is resistant to termination signals. This antitermination function requires the host NusA protein which serves to stabilize the interaction between antitermination protein N and host RNA polymerase. From Escherichia phage lambda (Bacteriophage lambda).
   2678..2704    +  CDS            3xHA (fragment): three tandem HA epitope tags
   2717..4534    +  CDS            osk: OSKA_DROME - Experimental evidence at protein level: Swiss-Prot protein existence level 1. Organizes the germ plasm and directs localization of the posterior determinant nanos. Oskar protein is required to keep nos RNA and staufen protein at the posterior pole. From Drosophila melanogaster (Fruit fly).
   4573..4614    +  CDS            V5 tag: epitope tag from simian virus 5
   4714..4848    -  polyA_signal   SV40 poly(A) signal: SV40 polyadenylation signal
   4871..4955    -  CDS            large T antigen (fragment): large T antigen from SV40 (simian virus 40)
   4956..5426    +  CDS            TcR (fragment): tetracycline efflux protein; tet; confers resistance to tetracycline
   5470..6058    -  rep_origin     ori: high-copy-number ColE1/pMB1/pBR322/pUC origin of replication
   6229..7089    -  CDS            AmpR: β-lactamase; bla; confers resistance to ampicillin, carbenicillin, and related antibiotics
   7090..7194    -  promoter       AmpR promoter: bla
>Addgene plasmid #146008 | pAc5.1B-lambdaN-HA-DmOskar_C | depositor full sequence | sequence record 288453 | Full Sequence
CTTCAAGGAATTAATTCTATATTCTAAAAACACAAATGATACTTCTAAAAAAAATCATGAATGGCATCAA
CTCTGAATCAAATCTTTGCAGATGCACCTACTTCTCATTTCCACTGTCACATCATTTTTCCAGATCTCGC
TGCCTGTTATGTGGCCCACAAACCAAGACACGTTTTATGGCCATTAAAGCTGGCTGATCGTCGCCAAACA
CCAAATACATATCAATATGTACATTCGAGAAAGAAGCGATCAAAGAAGCGTCTTCGGGCGAGTAGGAGAA
TGCGGAGGAGAAGGAGAACGAGCTGATCTAGTATCTCTCCACAATCCAATGCCAACTGACCAACTGGCCA
TATTCGGAGCAATTTGAAGCCAATTTCCATCGCCTGGCGATCGCTCCATTCTTGGCTATATGTTTTTCAC
CGTTCCCGGGGCCATTTTCAAAGACTCGTCGGTAAGATAAGATTGTGTCACTCGCTGTCTCTCTTCATTT
GTCGAAGAATGCTGAGGAATTTCGCGATGACGTCGGCGAGTATTTTGAAGAATGAGAATAATTTGTATTT
ATACGAAAATCAGTTAGTGGAATTTTCTACAAAAACATGTTATCTATAGATAATTTTGTTGCAAAATATG
TTGACTATGACAAAGATTGTATGTATATACCTTTAATGTATTCTCATTTTCTTATGTATTTATAATGGCA
ATGATGATACTGATGATATTTTAAGATGATGCCAGACCACAGGCTGATTTCTGCGTCTTTTGCCGAACGC
AGTGCATGTGCGGTTGTTGTTTTTTGGAATAGTTTCAATTTTCGGACTGTCCGCTTTGATTTCAGTTTCT
TGGCTTATTCAAAAAGCAAAGTAAAGCCAAAAAAGCGAGATGGCAATACCAAATGCGGCAAAACGGTAGT
GGAAGGAAAGGGGTGCGGGGCAGCGGAAGGAAGGGTGGGGCGGGGCGTGGCGGGGTCTGTGGCTGGGCGC
GACGTCACCGACGTTGGAGCCACTCCTTTGACCATGTGTGCGTGTGTGTATTATTCGTGTCTCGCCACTC
GCCGGTTGTTTTTTTCTTTTTATCTCGCTCTCTCTAGCGCCATCTCGTACGCATGCTCAACGCACCGCAT
GTTGCCGTGTCCTTTATGCGTCATTTTGGCTCGAAATAGGCAATTATTTAAACAAAGATTAGTCAACGAA
AACGCTAAAATAAATAAGTCTACAATATGGTTACTTATTGCCATGTGTGTGCAGCCAACGATAGCAACAA
AAGCAACAACACAGTGGCTTTCCCTCTTTCACTTTTTGTTTGCAAGCGCGTGCGAGCAAGACGGCACGAC
CGGCAAACGCAATTACGCTGACAAAGAGCAGACGAAGTTTTGGCCGAAAAACATCAAGGCGCCTGATACG
AATGCATTTGCAATAACAATTGCGATATTTAATATTGTTTATGAAGCTGTTTGACTTCAAAACACACAAA
AAAAAAAATAAAACAAATTATTTGAAAGAGAATTAGGAATCGGACAGCTTATCGTTACGGGCTAACAGCA
CACCGAGACGAAATAGCTTACCTGACGTCACAGCCTCTGGAAGAACTGCCGCCAAGCAGAGAGAGAGAGA
AAAAGAGGGAGAGCAGCTTAGACCGCATGTGCTTGTGTGTGAGGCGTCTCTCTCTTCGTCTCCTGTTTGC
GCAAACGCATAGACTGCACTGAGAAAATCGATTACCTATTTTTTATGAATGAATATTTGCACTATTACTA
TTCAAAACTATTAAGATAGCAATCACATTCAATAGCCAAATACTATACCACCTGAGCGATGCAACGAAAT
GATCAATTTGAGCAAAAATGCTGCATATTTAGGACGGCATCATTATAGAAATGCTTCTTGCTGTGTACTT
TTCTCTCGTCTGGCAGCTGTTTCGCCGTTATTGTTAAAACCGGCTTAAGTTAGGTGTGTTTTCTACGACT
AGTGATGCCCCTACTAGAAGATGTGTGTTGCACAAATGTCCCTGAATAACCAATTTGAAGTGCAGATAGC
AGTAAACGTAAGCTAATATGAATATTATTTAACTGTAATGTTTTAATATCGCTGGACATTACTAATAAAC
CCACTATAAACACATGTACATATGTATGTTTTGGCATACAATGAGTAGTTGGGGAAAAAATGTGTAAAAG
CACCGTGACCATCACAGCATAAAGATAACCAGCTGAAGTATCGAATATGAGTAACCCCCAAATTGAATCA
CATGCCGCAACTGATAGGACCCATGGAAGTACACTCTTCATGGCGATATACAAGACACACACAAGCACGA
ACACCCAGTTGCGGAGGAAATTCTCCGTAAATGAAAACCCAATCGGCGAACAATTCATACCCATATATGG
TAAAAGTTTTGAACGCGACTTGAGAGCGGAGAGCATTGCGGCTGATAAGGTTTTAGCGCTAAGCGGGCTT
TATAAAACGGGCTGCGGGACCAGTTTTCATATCACTACCGTTTGAGTTCTTGTGCTGTGTGGATACTCCT
CCCGACACAAAGCCGCTCCATCAGCCAGCAGTCGTCTAATCCAGAGACCCCGGATCGGGGTACCAACATG
GACGCACAAACACGACGACGTGAGCGTCGCGCTGAGAAACAAGCTCAATGGAAAGCTGCAAACGGTGGAT
CTCCTCCACATATGGCTTACCCATACGATGTTCCAGATTACGCTCCTCCAAGCTTGATGGCCGCAGTCAC
AAGTGAATTCCCCAGCAAACCGATCAGTTATACCAGCACCAATACTTCCGCCAAAACCTATTATCTTAAG
TCCGTGAAAAAGCGGGTGACCACGTGTTTCCAGCAGTTGCGCGATAAACTCCAGTCATCCGGTTCCTTTC
GCAAGAGTTCCTCCAGCTGCCTCAACCAGATCTTCGTAAGGTCCGATTTCTCCGCATGCGGCGAACGCTT
TCGGAAGATCTTCAAATCGGCGCGAAAAACCGAATTGCCGGAGTTGTGGAAGGTGCCATTGGTGGCCCAT
GAACTCACCAGCCGGCAGAGCAGCCAGCAGTTGCAAGTCGTAGCCAGACTCTTCTCGTCCACTCAGATTT
CCACCAAGGAAATCACCTACAACAGCAACAGCAACACCAGCGAGAACAACATGACCATCATCGAGAGCAA
CTATATATCCGTGCGCGAGGAATATCCCGATATAGATAGTGAGGTGCGCGCCATATTGCTGAGCCACGCC
CAGAATGGAATCACGATATCGAGCATCAAGAGTGAATATCGAAAACTGACGGGCAATCCATTTCCACTGC
ACGACAACGTGACGGATTTCCTGCTGACCATTCCCAATGTGACCGCTGAGTGCAGCGAGTCCGGTAAGCG
GATCTTCAACCTGAAAGCGAGCCTGAAGAACGGTCACCTCCTGGATATGGTGCTCAACCAGAAAGAGCGC
ACCAGCGACTACAGCAGCGGAGCTCCGTCCCTGGAGAACATACCACGAGCACCTCCACGCTACTGGAAGA
ATCCCTTCAAACGGAGGGCTCTGTCCCAGCTGAACACCAGCCCGAGGACCGTGCCCAAGATAACGGATGA
AAAGACCAAGGATATCGCCACCAGGCCGGTTTCGCTGCATCAAATGGCCAATGAGGCAGCGGAGTCGAAC
TGGTGCTACCAGGATAATTGGAAGCATCTCAACAATTTCTACCAGCAAGCCAGCGTAAATGCGCCAAAAA
TGCCAGTACCCATCAACATCTACAGCCCCGATGCCCCAGAGGAACCAATCAATTTGGCTCCACCTGGGCA
TCAGCCAAGCTGCAGAACCCAAAGCCAGAAAACCGAACCGACTGAAAACCGCCATTTGGGCATCTTTGTG
CATCCATTTAACGGCATGAACATAATGAAGAGACGCCACGAAATGACGCCCACGCCAACGATTTTAACCA
GTGGAACCTACAACGATTCTCTGCTGACGATTAACTCGGATTACGATGCCTATCTGCTGGACTTTCCGCT
TATGGGCGATGATTTTATGCTATATCTCGCCCGAATGGAGCTAAAATGCCGATTTAGGCGTCACGAACGC
GTCCTGCAGTCAGGACTTTGTGTATCCGGACTGACGATCAATGGCGCCCGAAATCGTTTAAAAAGAGTCC
AATTACCCGAGGGTACTCAGATCATCGTCAATATCGGATCGGTGGACATTATGCGCGGCAAGCCTTTGGT
TCAGATCGAGCACGATTTTCGGCTACTGATCAAGGAGATGCACAATATGCGATTGGTGCCGATTCTAACA
AATCTTGCACCGCTGGGCAACTATTGTCACGATAAGGTATTATGTGACAAAATCTACCGATTCAACAAGT
TTATCCGAAGCGAATGCTGTCACCTAAAGGTCATCGACATACACTCCTGTCTAATCAACGAAAGGGGCGT
GGTGCGATTTGATTGCTTTCAGGCCTCACCACGCCAAGTCACCGGTTCCAAGGAACCCTATCTGTTCTGG
AACAAAATCGGTCGGCAGCGCGTACTGCAAGTTATTGAAACGAGTCTGGAGTATTAAGCGGCCGCTCGAG
TCTAGAGGGCCCGCGGTTCGAAGGTAAGCCTATCCCTAACCCTCTCCTCGGTCTCGATTCTACGCGTACC
GGTCATCATCACCATCACCATTGAGTTTAAACCCGCTGATCAGCCTCGACTGTGCCTTCTAAGGCCTGAG
CTCGCTGATCAGCCTCGATCGAGGATCCAGACATGATAAGATACATTGATGAGTTTGGACAAACCACAAC
TAGAATGCAGTGAAAAAAATGCTTTATTTGTGAAATTTGTGATGCTATTGCTTTATTTGTAACCATTATA
AGCTGCAATAAACAAGTTAACAACAACAATTGCATTCATTTTATGTTTCAGGTTCAGGGGGAGGTGTGGG
AGGTTTTTTAAAGCAAGTAAAACCTCTACAAATGTGGTATGGCTGATTATGATCAGTCGACCGATGCCCT
TGAGAGCCTTCAACCCAGTCAGCTCCTTCCGGTGGGCGCGGGGCATGACTATCGTCGCCGCACTTATGAC
TGTCTTCTTTATCATGCAACTCGTAGGACAGGTGCCGGCAGCGCTCTGGGTCATTTTCGGCGAGGACCGC
TTTCGCTGGAGCGCGACGATGATCGGCCTGTCGCTTGCGGTATTCGGAATCTTGCACGCCCTCGCTCAAG
CCTTCGTCACTGGTCCCGCCACCAAACGTTTCGGCGAGAAGCAGGCCATTATCGCCGGCATGGCGGCCGA
CGCGCTGGGCTACGTCTTGCTGGCGTTCGCGACGCGAGGCTGGATGGCCTTCCCCATTATGATTCTTCTC
GCTTCCGGCGGCATCGGGATGCCCGCGTTGCAGGCCATGCTGTCCAGGCAGGTAGATGACGACCATCAGG
GACAGCTTCAAGGATCGCTCGCGGCTCTTACCAGCCAGCAAAAGGCCAGGAACCGTAAAAAGGCCGCGTT
GCTGGCGTTTTTCCATAGGCTCCGCCCCCCTGACGAGCATCACAAAAATCGACGCTCAAGTCAGAGGTGG
CGAAACCCGACAGGACTATAAAGATACCAGGCGTTTCCCCCTGGAAGCTCCCTCGTGCGCTCTCCTGTTC
CGACCCTGCCGCTTACCGGATACCTGTCCGCCTTTCTCCCTTCGGGAAGCGTGGCGCTTTCTCAATGCTC
ACGCTGTAGGTATCTCAGTTCGGTGTAGGTCGTTCGCTCCAAGCTGGGCTGTGTGCACGAACCCCCCGTT
CAGCCCGACCGCTGCGCCTTATCCGGTAACTATCGTCTTGAGTCCAACCCGGTAAGACACGACTTATCGC
CACTGGCAGCAGCCACTGGTAACAGGATTAGCAGAGCGAGGTATGTAGGCGGTGCTACAGAGTTCTTGAA
GTGGTGGCCTAACTACGGCTACACTAGAAGGACAGTATTTGGTATCTGCGCTCTGCTGAAGCCAGTTACC
TTCGGAAAAAGAGTTGGTAGCTCTTGATCCGGCAAACAAACCACCGCTGGTAGCGGTGGTTTTTTTGTTT
GCAAGCAGCAGATTACGCGCAGAAAAAAAGGATCTCAAGAAGATCCTTTGATCTTTTCTACGGGGTCTGA
CGCTCAGTGGAACGAAAACTCACGTTAAGGGATTTTGGTCATGAGATTATCAAAAAGGATCTTCACCTAG
ATCCTTTTAAATTAAAAATGAAGTTTTAAATCAATCTAAAGTATATATGAGTAAACTTGGTCTGACAGTT
ACCAATGCTTAATCAGTGAGGCACCTATCTCAGCGATCTGTCTATTTCGTTCATCCATAGTTGCCTGACT
CCCCGTCGTGTAGATAACTACGATACGGGAGGGCTTACCATCTGGCCCCAGTGCTGCAATGATACCGCGA
GACCCACGCTCACCGGCTCCAGATTTATCAGCAATAAACCAGCCAGCCGGAAGGGCCGAGCGCAGAAGTG
GTCCTGCAACTTTATCCGCCTCCATCCAGTCTATTAATTGTTGCCGGGAAGCTAGAGTAAGTAGTTCGCC
AGTTAATAGTTTGCGCAACGTTGTTGCCATTGCTGCAGGCATCGTGGTGTCACGCTCGTCGTTTGGTATG
GCTTCATTCAGCTCCGGTTCCCAACGATCAAGGCGAGTTACATGATCCCCCATGTTGTGCAAAAAAGCGG
TTAGCTCCTTCGGTCCTCCGATCGTTGTCAGAAGTAAGTTGGCCGCAGTGTTATCACTCATGGTTATGGC
AGCACTGCATAATTCTCTTACTGTCATGCCATCCGTAAGATGCTTTTCTGTGACTGGTGAGTACTCAACC
AAGTCATTCTGAGAATAGTGTATGCGGCGACCGAGTTGCTCTTGCCCGGCGTCAACACGGGATAATACCG
CGCCACATAGCAGAACTTTAAAAGTGCTCATCATTGGAAAACGTTCTTCGGGGCGAAAACTCTCAAGGAT
CTTACCGCTGTTGAGATCCAGTTCGATGTAACCCACTCGTGCACCCAACTGATCTTCAGCATCTTTTACT
TTCACCAGCGTTTCTGGGTGAGCAAAAACAGGAAGGCAAAATGCCGCAAAAAAGGGAATAAGGGCGACAC
GGAAATGTTGAATACTCATACTCTTCCTTTTTCAATATTATTGAAGCATTTATCAGGGTTATTGTCTCAT
GAGCGGATACATATTTGAATGTATTTAGAAAAATAAACAAATAGGGGTTCCGCGCACATTTCCCCGAAAA
GTGCCACCTGACGTCTAAGAAACCATTATTATCATGACATTAACCTATAAAAATAGGCGTATCACGAGGC
CCTTTCGT
